Addgene plasmid #239480: dCas9-KYP (M6)
Purpose: Encodes a CRISPR/dCas9-based fusion protein designed for targeted DNA methylation.
Depositing lab: Jian-Kang Zhu. Depositing organization: Southern University of Science and Technology. Publication: Versatile molecular tools enabling customizable DNA methylation editing in Arabidopsis. He L, Yao Y, You Y, Wei X, Ma Y, Yuan W, Lang Z, Zhu JK. Nat Commun. 2025 Dec 6. doi: 10.1038/s41467-025-66933-z. PubMed 41353342.
Backbone
  Vector backbone: pCAMBIA1300
  Vector type: Plant Expression, CRISPR
Growth in bacteria
  Bacterial resistance: Kanamycin, 50 μg/mL
  Growth temperature: 37°C
  Growth strain: DH5alpha
  Copy number: High Copy
Gene/Insert
  Gene/Insert name: RPS5A-dCas9-2XNLS-XTEN16-BFP-KYP
  Species: A. thaliana (mustard weed), Synthetic
Terms and licenses: Academic/Nonprofit Terms; Industry Terms: Not Available to Industry
How to cite: dCas9-KYP (M6) was a gift from Jian-Kang Zhu (Addgene plasmid # 239480 ; http://n2t.net/addgene:239480 ; RRID:Addgene_239480)
