[The description below was written by a language model from this plasmid's Addgene catalogue record and pLannotate feature annotations shown in this document.]
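Description:
dCas9-KYP (M6) is a plant binary (T-DNA) expression vector built on the pCAMBIA1300 backbone, intended for CRISPR-guided epigenome editing in Arabidopsis. It carries a high-copy ColE1/pUC-type origin with the pBR322 bom site for propagation in E. coli, and the pVS1 oriV, RepA and StaA functions that allow stable replication in Agrobacterium. Bacterial selection is by kanamycin (aphA-3 type KanR). Between the nopaline-type left and right T-DNA border repeats lies a plant selection cassette in which an enhanced CaMV 35S promoter drives hygromycin phosphotransferase, ending in the CaMV poly(A) signal.

The payload, named RPS5A-dCas9-2XNLS-XTEN16-BFP-KYP, is a single fusion open reading frame. The RPS5A promoter is not annotated as such. The region upstream of the coding sequence instead shows fragmentary matches to the Arabidopsis HST gene, which probably reflect neighbouring genomic sequence carried in with the promoter fragment, although the record does not confirm this. The fusion begins with an SV40 NLS, followed by catalytically dead S. pyogenes Cas9, a second SV40 NLS, TagBFP as a fluorescent marker, and full-length Arabidopsis SUVH4/KYP, and it is terminated by the NOS terminator. The XTEN16 linker in the insert name is not separately annotated. KYP is an H3K9 histone methyltransferase whose mark recruits the chromomethylase CMT3, so tethering it to a chosen locus through dCas9 is meant to establish DNA methylation there, in line with the stated purpose of targeted DNA methylation. No guide RNA cassette appears in the feature table, so the guide is presumably supplied from another construct or added separately.
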