Features (pLannotate 1.2.2; 29 found; start..end, strand, type, name):
      1..30      -  misc_feature   MCS (fragment): pUC18/19 multiple cloning site
     73..441     +  CDS            HST (fragment): HSTC_ARATH - Also known as HPT2, VTE2-2. Experimental evidence at protein level: Swiss-Prot protein existence level 1. Involved in the synthesis of plastoquinone-9. Can use both homogentisic acid and 2,5-dihydroxyphenylacetic acid gamma-lactone as prenyl acceptors, and solanesyl diphosphate > farnesyl diphosphate > geranylgeranyl diphosphate >> phytyl diphosphate as prenyl donors. Do not catalyze the decardoxylation of homogentisate uncoupled from prenylation. From Arabidopsis thaliana (Mouse-ear cress).
    593..676     +  CDS            HST (fragment): HSTC_ARATH - Also known as HPT2, VTE2-2. Experimental evidence at protein level: Swiss-Prot protein existence level 1. Involved in the synthesis of plastoquinone-9. Can use both homogentisic acid and 2,5-dihydroxyphenylacetic acid gamma-lactone as prenyl acceptors, and solanesyl diphosphate > farnesyl diphosphate > geranylgeranyl diphosphate >> phytyl diphosphate as prenyl donors. Do not catalyze the decardoxylation of homogentisate uncoupled from prenylation. From Arabidopsis thaliana (Mouse-ear cress).
    942..1016    +  CDS            HST (fragment): HSTC_ARATH - Also known as HPT2, VTE2-2. Experimental evidence at protein level: Swiss-Prot protein existence level 1. Involved in the synthesis of plastoquinone-9. Can use both homogentisic acid and 2,5-dihydroxyphenylacetic acid gamma-lactone as prenyl acceptors, and solanesyl diphosphate > farnesyl diphosphate > geranylgeranyl diphosphate >> phytyl diphosphate as prenyl donors. Do not catalyze the decardoxylation of homogentisate uncoupled from prenylation. From Arabidopsis thaliana (Mouse-ear cress).
   1713..1733    +  CDS            SV40 NLS: nuclear localization signal of SV40 (simian virus 40) large T antigen
   1734..5839    +  CDS            dCas9 (fragment): catalytically dead mutant of the Cas9 endonuclease from the Streptococcus pyogenes Type II CRISPR/Cas system RNA-guided DNA-binding protein that lacks endonuclease activity due to the D10A mutation in the RuvC catalytic domain and the N863A mutation in the HNH catalytic domain
   5853..5873    +  CDS            SV40 NLS: nuclear localization signal of SV40 (simian virus 40) large T antigen
   5946..6641    +  CDS            TagBFP: monomeric blue fluorescent protein mammalian codon-optimized
   6687..8555    +  CDS            SUVH4: SUVH4_ARATH - Also known as KYP, SDG33, SET33. Experimental evidence at protein level: Swiss-Prot protein existence level 1. Histone methyltransferase. Methylates 'Lys-9' of histone H3. H3 'Lys-9' methylation represents a specific tag for epigenetic transcriptional repression. The silencing mechanism via DNA CpNpG methylation requires the targeting of chromomethylase CMT3 to methylated histones, probably through an interaction with an HP1-like adapter. By its function, KYP is directly required for the maintenance of the DNA CpNpG and asymmetric methylation. Involved in the silencing of transpo
   8594..8846    +  terminator     NOS terminator: nopaline synthase terminator and poly(A) signal
   8848..8866    -  misc_feature   MCS (fragment): pUC18/19 multiple cloning site
   8897..8919    -  protein_bind   lac operator (fragment): The lac repressor binds to the lac operator to inhibit transcription in E. coli. This inhibition can be relieved by adding lactose or isopropyl-β-D-thiogalactopyranoside (IPTG). lac repressor encoded by lacI
   8923..8953    -  promoter       lac promoter: promoter for the E. coli lac operon
   8968..8989    -  protein_bind   CAP binding site: CAP binding activates transcription in the presence of cAMP. E. coli catabolite activator protein
   9002..9090    -  CDS            lacI (fragment): lac repressor; lacI; The lac repressor binds to the lac operator to inhibit transcription in E. coli. This inhibition can be relieved by adding lactose or isopropyl-β-D-thiogalactopyranoside (IPTG).
   9180..9856    +  promoter       CaMV 35S promoter (enhanced): cauliflower mosaic virus 35S promoter with a duplicated enhancer region
   9923..10948   +  CDS            HygR: hygromycin B phosphotransferase confers resistance to hygromycin
  10989..11163   +  polyA_signal   CaMV poly(A) signal: cauliflower mosaic virus polyadenylation signal
  11241..11265   -  misc_feature   LB T-DNA repeat: left border repeat from nopaline C58 T-DNA
  11690..12484   +  CDS            KanR: aminoglycoside phosphotransferase; aphA-3; confers resistance to kanamycin
  12571..13159   +  rep_origin     ori: high-copy-number ColE1/pMB1/pBR322/pUC origin of replication
  13345..13485   -  misc_feature   bom: basis of mobility region from pBR322
  13587..13626   -  CDS            rop (fragment): Rop protein, which maintains plasmids at low copy number; rop
  13829..14023   -  rep_origin     pVS1 oriV: origin of replication for the Pseudomonas plasmid pVS1 (Heeb et al., 2000)
  14089..15162   -  CDS            pVS1 RepA: replication protein from the Pseudomonas plasmid pVS1 (Heeb et al., 2000)
  15591..16220   -  CDS            pVS1 StaA: stability protein from the Pseudomonas plasmid pVS1 (Heeb et al., 2000)
  16780..17181   -  CDS            Y4CG_SINFN (fragment): Protein inferred from homology: Swiss-Prot protein existence level 3. From Sinorhizobium fredii (strain NBRC 101917 / NGR234).
  17521..17545   -  misc_feature   RB T-DNA repeat: right border repeat from nopaline C58 T-DNA
  17611..17765   -  CDS            lacZα (fragment): LacZα fragment of β-galactosidase; lacZ fragment
>Addgene plasmid #239480 | dCas9-KYP (M6) | addgene full sequence | sequence record 481919 | Addgene NGS Result
AAGCTTGCATGCCTGCAGGTCGACTCTAGACCCGGGGATATATTACTCAACTTTTGATTCGCTATTTGCT
GTGCACCTGTGGCGTTCATCACATCTTTTGTGACACTGTTTGCACTGGTCATTGCTATTACAAAGGACCT
TCCTGATGTTGAAGGAGATCGAAAGTAAGTAACTGCACGCATAACCATTTTCTTTCCGCTCTTTGGCTCA
ATCCATTTGACAGTCAAAGACAATGTTTAACCAGCTCCGTTTGATATATTGTCTTTATGTGTTTGTTCAA
GCATGTTTAGTTAATCATGCCTTTGATTGATCTTGAATAGGTTCCAAATATCAACCCTGGCAACAAAACT
TGGAGTGAGAAACATTGCATTCCTCGGTTCTGGACTTCTGCTAGTAAATTATGTTTCAGCCATATCACTA
GCTTTCTACATGCCTCAGGTGAATTCATCTATTTCCGTCTTAACTATTTCGGTTAATTAAAGCACGAACA
CCATTACTGCATGTAGAAGCTTGATAAACTATCGCCACCAATTTATTTTTGTTGCGATATTGTTACTTTC
CTCAGTATGCAGCTTTGAAAAGACCAACCCTCTTATCCTTTAACAATGAACAGGTTTTTAGAGGTAGCTT
GATGATTCCTGCACATGTGATCTTGGCTTCAGGCTTAATTTTCCAGGTAAAGCATTATGAGATACTCTTA
TATCTCTTACATACTTTTGAGATAATGCACAAGAACTTCATAACTATATGCTTTAGTTTCTGCATTTGAC
ACTGCCAAATTCATTAATCTCTAATATCTTTGTTGTTGATCTTTGGTAGACATGGGTACTAGAAAAAGCA
AACTACACCAAGGTAAAATACTTTTGTACAAACATAAACTCGTTATCACGGAACATCAATGGAGTGTATA
TCTAACGGAGTGTAGAAACATTTGATTATTGCAGGAAGCTATCTCAGGATATTATCGGTTTATATGGAAT
CTCTTCTACGCAGAGTATCTGTTATTCCCCTTCCTCTAGCTTTCAATTTCATGGTGAGGATATGCAGTTT
TCTTTGTATATCATTCTTCTTCTTCTTTGTAGCTTGGAGTCAAAATCGGTTCCTTCATGTACATACATCA
AGGATATGTCCTTCTGAATTTTTATATCTTGCAATAAAAATGCTTGTACCAATTGAAACACCAGCTTTTT
GAGTTCTATGATCACTGACTTGGTTCTAACCAAAAAAAAAAAAAATGTTTAATTTACATATCTAAAAGTA
GGTTTAGGGAAACCTAAACAGTAAAATATTTGTATATTATTCGAATTTCACTCATCATAAAAACTTAAAT
TGCACCATAAAATTTTGTTTTACTATTAATGATGTAATTTGTGTAACTTAAGATAAAAATAATATTCCGT
AAGTTAACCGGCTAAAACCACGTATAAACCAGGGAACCTGTTAAACCGGTTCTTTACTGGATAAAGAAAT
GAAAGCCCATGTAGACAGCTCCATTAGAGCCCAAACCCTAAATTTCTCATCTATATAAAAGGAGTGACAT
TAGGGTTTTTGTTCGTCCTCTTAAAGCTTCTCGTTTTCTCTGCCGTCTCTCTCATTCGCGCGACGCAAAC
GATCTTCAGGTGATCTTCTTTCTCCAAATCCTCTCTCATAACTCTGATTTCGTACTTGTGTATTTGAGCT
CACGCTCTGTTTCTCTCACCACAGCCATGGGCCCAAAAAAGAAGAGAAAGGTAATGGACAAGAAGTACAG
CATCGGCCTGGCCATCGGCACCAACTCTGTGGGCTGGGCCGTGATCACCGACGAGTACAAGGTGCCCAGC
AAGAAATTCAAGGTGCTGGGCAACACCGACCGGCACAGCATCAAGAAGAACCTGATCGGCGCCCTGCTGT
TCGACAGCGGAGAAACAGCCGAGGCCACCCGGCTGAAGAGAACCGCCAGAAGAAGATACACCAGACGGAA
GAACCGGATCTGCTATCTGCAAGAGATCTTCAGCAACGAGATGGCCAAGGTGGACGACAGCTTCTTCCAC
AGACTGGAAGAGTCCTTCCTGGTGGAAGAGGATAAGAAGCACGAGCGGCACCCCATCTTCGGCAACATCG
TGGACGAGGTGGCCTACCACGAGAAGTACCCCACCATCTACCACCTGAGAAAGAAACTGGTGGACAGCAC
CGACAAGGCCGACCTGCGGCTGATCTATCTGGCCCTGGCCCACATGATCAAGTTCCGGGGCCACTTCCTG
ATCGAGGGCGACCTGAACCCCGACAACAGCGACGTGGACAAGCTGTTCATCCAGCTGGTGCAGACCTACA
ACCAGCTGTTCGAGGAAAACCCCATCAACGCCAGCGGCGTGGACGCCAAGGCCATCCTGTCTGCCAGACT
GAGCAAGAGCAGACGGCTGGAAAATCTGATCGCCCAGCTGCCCGGCGAGAAGAAGAATGGCCTGTTCGGC
AACCTGATTGCCCTGAGCCTGGGCCTGACCCCCAACTTCAAGAGCAACTTCGACCTGGCCGAGGATGCCA
AACTGCAGCTGAGCAAGGACACCTACGACGACGACCTGGACAACCTGCTGGCCCAGATCGGCGACCAGTA
CGCCGACCTGTTTCTGGCCGCCAAGAACCTGTCCGACGCCATCCTGCTGAGCGACATCCTGAGAGTGAAC
ACCGAGATCACCAAGGCCCCCCTGAGCGCCTCTATGATCAAGAGATACGACGAGCACCACCAGGACCTGA
CCCTGCTGAAAGCTCTCGTGCGGCAGCAGCTGCCTGAGAAGTACAAAGAGATTTTCTTCGACCAGAGCAA
GAACGGCTACGCCGGCTACATCGATGGCGGAGCCAGCCAGGAAGAGTTCTACAAGTTCATCAAGCCCATC
CTGGAAAAGATGGACGGCACCGAGGAACTGCTCGTGAAGCTGAACAGAGAGGACCTGCTGCGGAAGCAGC
GGACCTTCGACAACGGCAGCATCCCCCACCAGATCCACCTGGGAGAGCTGCACGCCATTCTGCGGCGGCA
GGAAGATTTTTACCCATTCCTGAAGGACAACCGGGAAAAGATCGAGAAGATCCTGACCTTCCGCATCCCC
TACTACGTGGGCCCTCTGGCCAGGGGAAACAGCAGATTCGCCTGGATGACCAGAAAGAGCGAGGAAACCA
TCACCCCCTGGAACTTCGAGGAAGTGGTGGACAAGGGCGCCAGCGCCCAGAGCTTCATCGAGCGGATGAC
CAACTTCGATAAGAACCTGCCCAACGAGAAGGTGCTGCCCAAGCACAGCCTGCTGTACGAGTACTTCACC
GTGTACAACGAGCTGACCAAAGTGAAATACGTGACCGAGGGAATGAGAAAGCCCGCCTTCCTGAGCGGCG
AGCAGAAAAAAGCCATCGTGGACCTGCTGTTCAAGACCAACCGGAAAGTGACCGTGAAGCAGCTGAAAGA
GGACTACTTCAAGAAAATCGAGTGCTTCGACTCCGTGGAAATCTCCGGCGTGGAAGATCGGTTCAACGCC
TCCCTGGGCACATACCACGATCTGCTGAAAATTATCAAGGACAAGGACTTCCTGGACAATGAGGAAAACG
AGGACATTCTGGAAGATATCGTGCTGACCCTGACACTGTTTGAGGACAGAGAGATGATCGAGGAACGGCT
GAAAACCTATGCCCACCTGTTCGACGACAAAGTGATGAAGCAGCTGAAGCGGCGGAGATACACCGGCTGG
GGCAGGCTGAGCCGGAAGCTGATCAACGGCATCCGGGACAAGCAGTCCGGCAAGACAATCCTGGATTTCC
TGAAGTCCGACGGCTTCGCCAACAGAAACTTCATGCAGCTGATCCACGACGACAGCCTGACCTTTAAAGA
GGACATCCAGAAAGCCCAGGTGTCCGGCCAGGGCGATAGCCTGCACGAGCACATTGCCAATCTGGCCGGC
AGCCCCGCCATTAAGAAGGGCATCCTGCAGACAGTGAAGGTGGTGGACGAGCTCGTGAAAGTGATGGGCC
GGCACAAGCCCGAGAACATCGTGATCGAAATGGCCAGAGAGAACCAGACCACCCAGAAGGGACAGAAGAA
CAGCCGCGAGAGAATGAAGCGGATCGAAGAGGGCATCAAAGAGCTGGGCAGCCAGATCCTGAAAGAACAC
CCCGTGGAAAACACCCAGCTGCAGAACGAGAAGCTGTACCTGTACTACCTGCAGAATGGGCGGGATATGT
ACGTGGACCAGGAACTGGACATCAACCGGCTGTCCGACTACGATGTGGACGCTATCGTGCCTCAGAGCTT
TCTGAAGGACGACTCCATCGATAACAAAGTGCTGACTCGGAGCGACAAGAACCGGGGCAAGAGCGACAAC
GTGCCCTCCGAAGAGGTCGTGAAGAAGATGAAGAACTACTGGCGCCAGCTGCTGAATGCCAAGCTGATTA
CCCAGAGGAAGTTCGACAATCTGACCAAGGCCGAGAGAGGCGGCCTGAGCGAACTGGATAAGGCCGGCTT
CATCAAGAGACAGCTGGTGGAAACCCGGCAGATCACAAAGCACGTGGCACAGATCCTGGACTCCCGGATG
AACACTAAGTACGACGAGAACGACAAACTGATCCGGGAAGTGAAAGTGATCACCCTGAAGTCCAAGCTGG
TGTCCGATTTCCGGAAGGATTTCCAGTTTTACAAAGTGCGCGAGATCAACAACTACCACCACGCCCACGA
CGCCTACCTGAACGCCGTCGTGGGAACCGCCCTGATCAAAAAGTACCCTAAGCTGGAAAGCGAGTTCGTG
TACGGCGACTACAAGGTGTACGACGTGCGGAAGATGATCGCCAAGAGCGAGCAGGAAATCGGCAAGGCTA
CCGCCAAGTACTTCTTCTACAGCAACATCATGAACTTTTTCAAGACCGAGATTACCCTGGCCAACGGCGA
GATCCGGAAGCGGCCTCTGATCGAGACAAACGGCGAAACAGGCGAGATCGTGTGGGATAAGGGCCGGGAC
TTTGCCACCGTGCGGAAAGTGCTGTCTATGCCCCAAGTGAATATCGTGAAAAAGACCGAGGTGCAGACAG
GCGGCTTCAGCAAAGAGTCTATCCTGCCCAAGAGGAACAGCGACAAGCTGATCGCCAGAAAGAAGGACTG
GGACCCTAAGAAGTACGGCGGCTTCGACAGCCCCACCGTGGCCTATTCTGTGCTGGTGGTGGCCAAAGTG
GAAAAGGGCAAGTCCAAGAAACTGAAGAGTGTGAAAGAGCTGCTGGGGATCACCATCATGGAAAGAAGCA
GCTTCGAGAAGAATCCCATCGACTTTCTGGAAGCCAAGGGCTACAAAGAAGTGAAAAAGGACCTGATCAT
CAAGCTGCCTAAGTACTCCCTGTTCGAGCTGGAAAACGGCCGGAAGAGAATGCTGGCCTCTGCCGGCGAA
CTGCAGAAGGGAAACGAACTGGCCCTGCCCTCCAAATATGTGAACTTCCTGTACCTGGCCAGCCACTATG
AGAAGCTGAAGGGCTCCCCCGAGGATAATGAGCAGAAACAGCTGTTTGTGGAACAGCACAAACACTACCT
GGACGAGATCATCGAGCAGATCAGCGAGTTCTCCAAGAGAGTGATCCTGGCCGACGCTAATCTGGACAAG
GTGCTGAGCGCCTACAACAAGCACAGAGACAAGCCTATCAGAGAGCAGGCCGAGAATATCATCCACCTGT
TTACCCTGACCAATCTGGGAGCCCCTGCCGCCTTCAAGTACTTTGACACCACCATCGACCGGAAGAGGTA
CACCAGCACCAAAGAGGTGCTGGACGCCACCCTGATCCACCAGAGCATCACCGGCCTGTACGAGACACGG
ATCGACCTGTCTCAGCTGGGAGGCGACTGTGGCGGAGGCTCGCCAAAAAAGAAGAGAAAGGTAGACCCAA
AGAAAAAACGAAAAGTAAGCGGAAGTGAGACCCCAGGTACATCCGAATCAGCAACGCCTGAAAGCAGCGA
GCTGATTAAGGAGAACATGCACATGAAGCTGTACATGGAGGGCACCGTGGACAACCATCACTTCAAGTGC
ACATCCGAGGGCGAAGGCAAGCCCTACGAGGGCACCCAGACCATGAGAATCAAGGTGGTCGAGGGCGGCC
CTCTCCCCTTCGCCTTCGACATCCTGGCTACTAGCTTCCTCTACGGCAGCAAGACCTTCATCAACCACAC
CCAGGGCATCCCCGACTTCTTCAAGCAGTCCTTCCCTGAGGGCTTCACATGGGAGAGAGTCACCACATAC
GAAGACGGGGGCGTGCTGACCGCTACCCAGGACACCAGCCTCCAGGACGGCTGCCTCATCTACAACGTCA
AGATCAGAGGGGTGAACTTCACATCCAACGGCCCTGTGATGCAGAAGAAAACACTCGGCTGGGAGGCCTT
CACCGAGACGCTGTACCCCGCTGACGGCGGCCTGGAAGGCAGAAACGACATGGCCCTGAAGCTCGTGGGC
GGGAGCCATCTGATCGCAAACATCAAGACCACATATAGATCCAAGAAACCCGCTAAGAACCTCAAGATGC
CTGGCGTCTACTATGTGGACTACAGACTGGAAAGAATCAAGGAGGCCAACAACGAGACCTACGTCGAGCA
GCACGAGGTGGCAGTGGCCAGATACTGCGACCTCCCTAGCAAACTGGGGCACAAGCTTAATGGCGGTGGC
GGAGGGATGGATGCTAAGTCACTAACTGCCTGGTCCGCTGGAAAAAGGAAACGAGCTAATGCTCCTGACC
AAACAGAGCGAAGATCGAGTGTTCGGGTTCAGAAAGTGAGACAGAAAGCGTTAGATGAGAAGGCGCGTTT
AGTACAGGAGAGGGTTAAGCTCCTCAGTGACAGAAAGAGTGAAATTTGTGTCGATGACACTGAGTTACAT
GAGAAAGAAGAGGAAAATGTCGATGGGAGCCCTAAACGAAGAAGCCCTCCAAAGCTAACCGCAATGCAGA
AAGGAAAGCAGAAATTGAGTGTTTCTCTGAATGGTAAGGACGTGAACTTGGAACCTCATCTCAAAGTGAC
AAAGTGTCTGAGGTTATTTAACAAGCAATATCTCCTCTGTGTCCAGGCTAAGTTGAGCAGGCCTGATTTG
AAGGGTGTAACTGAGATGATAAAAGCTAAGGCGATATTGTACCCAAGAAAAATAATCGGTGACCTTCCAG
GTATAGACGTTGGACACCGTTTTTTTTCAAGAGCTGAAATGTGTGCTGTAGGATTCCATAACCATTGGCT
AAATGGCATTGATTATATGTCAATGGAATACGAAAAAGAGTATAGTAACTACAAATTACCGCTTGCTGTT
TCTATTGTTATGTCGGGCCAGTACGAGGATGATCTAGACAATGCAGATACAGTGACTTACACTGGACAGG
GAGGGCATAACTTAACTGGTAATAAACGTCAGATAAAGGATCAACTTTTAGAACGAGGGAATTTGGCGCT
AAAGCACTGCTGCGAATATAATGTGCCTGTCAGAGTAACTCGTGGTCACAATTGCAAAAGTAGCTATACC
AAACGAGTATACACTTATGATGGACTGTACAAGGTTGAAAAGTTCTGGGCACAAAAGGGCGTTTCAGGAT
TTACAGTGTATAAGTACCGACTGAAACGATTGGAGGGGCAACCAGAACTAACTACTGATCAGGTCAACTT
TGTTGCTGGACGCATACCAACGAGTACTTCAGAAATTGAGGGTTTGGTATGTGAGGACATCTCCGGAGGG
CTAGAATTTAAGGGTATCCCCGCCACTAATCGTGTTGATGATTCACCAGTTTCACCAACATCTGGTTTCA
CATACATCAAATCTTTGATTATTGAGCCTAATGTCATAATTCCAAAGAGTTCAACTGGGTGTAACTGCCG
AGGCAGCTGCACTGACTCAAAGAAATGTGCATGTGCTAAGCTTAATGGGGGTAACTTTCCATATGTTGAC
CTTAATGATGGCAGATTAATTGAGTCTCGAGATGTTGTATTTGAATGTGGTCCTCACTGTGGGTGTGGGC
CAAAATGTGTCAACCGAACTTCTCAGAAGCGTCTAAGATTCAATCTTGAGGTTTTCCGCTCTGCAAAGAA
GGGTTGGGCAGTTAGATCATGGGAGTACATACCAGCTGGTTCACCAGTATGTGAGTACATAGGAGTTGTC
AGGAGAACTGCTGATGTGGATACTATCTCTGACAATGAATACATATTTGAGATTGACTGCCAACAGACAA
TGCAAGGTCTTGGTGGAAGACAGAGAAGACTAAGAGATGTTGCTGTACCAATGAATAATGGAGTCAGTCA
GAGCAGTGAAGATGAGAATGCGCCAGAGTTCTGCATTGATGCTGGTTCAACAGGAAACTTTGCTAGGTTT
ATAAATCACAGTTGTGAACCAAACCTATTTGTTCAGTGCGTCCTGAGTTCTCACCAGGATATAAGGCTTG
CCCGTGTGGTTCTTTTCGCAGCTGACAACATTTCCCCAATGCAGGAGCTCACTTACGACTATGGATATGC
GCTTGATAGCGTTCATGGACCGGATGGGAAGGTGAAGCAGCTCGCTTGCTACTGTGGAGCGCTAAATTGT
AGGAAACGCCTTTACTAAGGATCCTGATTGATCGATAGAGCTCGAATTTCCCCGATCGTTCAAACATTTG
GCAATAAAGTTTCTTAAGATTGAATCCTGTTGCCGGTCTTGCGATGATTATCATATAATTTCTGTTGAAT
TACGTTAAGCATGTAATAATTAACATGTAATGCATGACGTTATTTATGAGATGGGTTTTTATGATTAGAG
TCCCGCAATTATACATTTAATACGCGATAGAAAACAAAATATAGCGCGCAAACTAGGATAAATTATCGCG
CGCGGTGTCATCTATGTTACTAGATCGGGGTACCGAGCTCGAATTCGTAATCATGTCATAGCTGTTTCCT
GTGTGAAATTGTTATCCGCTCACAATTCCACACAACATACGAGCCGGAAGCATAAAGTGTAAAGCCTGGG
GTGCCTAATGAGTGAGCTAACTCACATTAATTGCGTTGCGCTCACTGCCCGCTTTCCAGTCGGGAAACCT
GTCGTGCCAGCTGCATTAATGAATCGGCCAACGCGCGGGGAGAGGCGGTTTGCGTATTGGCTAGAGCAGC
TTGCCAACATGGTGGAGCACGACACTCTCGTCTACTCCAAGAATATCAAAGATACAGTCTCAGAAGACCA
AAGGGCTATTGAGACTTTTCAACAAAGGGTAATATCGGGAAACCTCCTCGGATTCCATTGCCCAGCTATC
TGTCACTTCATCAAAAGGACAGTAGAAAAGGAAGGTGGCACCTACAAATGCCATCATTGCGATAAAGGAA
AGGCTATCGTTCAAGATGCCTCTGCCGACAGTGGTCCCAAAGATGGACCCCCACCCACGAGGAGCATCGT
GGAAAAAGAAGACGTTCCAACCACGTCTTCAAAGCAAGTGGATTGATGTGAACATGGTGGAGCACGACAC
TCTCGTCTACTCCAAGAATATCAAAGATACAGTCTCAGAAGACCAAAGGGCTATTGAGACTTTTCAACAA
AGGGTAATATCGGGAAACCTCCTCGGATTCCATTGCCCAGCTATCTGTCACTTCATCAAAAGGACAGTAG
AAAAGGAAGGTGGCACCTACAAATGCCATCATTGCGATAAAGGAAAGGCTATCGTTCAAGATGCCTCTGC
CGACAGTGGTCCCAAAGATGGACCCCCACCCACGAGGAGCATCGTGGAAAAAGAAGACGTTCCAACCACG
TCTTCAAAGCAAGTGGATTGATGTGATATCTCCACTGACGTAAGGGATGACGCACAATCCCACTATCCTT
CGCAAGACCCTTCCTCTATATAAGGAAGTTCATTTCATTTGGAGAGGACACGCTGAAATCACCAGTCTCT
CTCTACAAATCTATCTCTCTCGAGCTTTCGCAGATCCGGGGGGCAATGAGATATGAAAAAGCCTGAACTC
ACCGCGACGTCTGTCGAGAAGTTTCTGATCGAAAAGTTCGACAGCGTCTCCGACCTGATGCAGCTCTCGG
AGGGCGAAGAATCTCGTGCTTTCAGCTTCGATGTAGGAGGGCGTGGATATGTCCTGCGGGTAAATAGCTG
CGCCGATGGTTTCTACAAAGATCGTTATGTTTATCGGCACTTTGCATCGGCCGCGCTCCCGATTCCGGAA
GTGCTTGACATTGGGGAGTTTAGCGAGAGCCTGACCTATTGCATCTCCCGCCGTTCACAGGGTGTCACGT
TGCAAGACCTGCCTGAAACCGAACTGCCCGCTGTTCTACAACCGGTCGCGGAGGCTATGGATGCGATCGC
TGCGGCCGATCTTAGCCAGACGAGCGGGTTCGGCCCATTCGGACCGCAAGGAATCGGTCAATACACTACA
TGGCGTGATTTCATATGCGCGATTGCTGATCCCCATGTGTATCACTGGCAAACTGTGATGGACGACACCG
TCAGTGCGTCCGTCGCGCAGGCTCTCGATGATCTGATGCTTTGGGCCGAGGACTGCCCCGAAGTCCGGCA
CCTCGTGCACGCGGATTTCGGCTCCAACAATGTCCTGACGGACAATGGCCGCATAACAGCGGTCATTGAC
TGGAGCGAGGCGATGTTCGGGGATTCCCAATACGAGGTCGCCAACATCTTCTTCTGGAGGCCGTGGTTGG
CTTGTATGGAGCAGCAGACGCGCTACTTCGAGCGGAGGCATCCGGAGCTTGCAGGATCGCCACGACTCCG
GGCGTATATGCTCCGCATTGGTCTTGACCAACTCTATCAGAGCTTGGTTGACGGCAATTTCGATGATGCA
GCTTGGGCGCAGGGTCGATGCGACGCAATCGTCCGATCCGGAGCCGGGACTGTCGGGCGTACACAAATCG
CCCGCAGAAGCGCGGCCGTCTGGACCGATGGCTGTGTAGAAGTACTCGCCGATAGTGGAAACCGACGCCC
CAGCACTCGTCCGAGGGCAAAGAAATAGAGTAGATGCCGACCGGGATCTGTCGATCGACAAGCTCGAGTT
TCTCCATAATAATGTGTGAGTAGTTCCCAGATAAGGGAATTAGGGTTCCTATAGGGTTTCGCTCATGTGT
TGAGCATATAAGAAACCCTTAGTATGTATTTGTATTTGTAAAATACTTCTATCAATAAAATTTCTAATTC
CTAAAACCAAAATCCAGTACTAAAATCCAGATCCCCCGAATTAATTCGGCGTTAATTCAGTACATTAAAA
ACGTCCGCAATGTGTTATTAAGTTGTCTAAGCGTCAATTTGTTTACACCACAATATATCCTGCCACCAGC
CAGCCAACAGCTCCCCGACCGGCAGCTCGGCACAAAATCACCACTCGATACAGGCAGCCCATCAGTCCGG
GACGGCGTCAGCGGGAGAGCCGTTGTAAGGCGGCAGACTTTGCTCATGTTACCGATGCTATTCGGAAGAA
CGGCAACTAAGCTGCCGGGTTTGAAACACGGATGATCTCGCGGAGGGTAGCATGTTGATTGTAACGATGA
CAGAGCGTTGCTGCCTGTGATCACCGCGGTTTCAAAATCGGCTCCGTCGATACTATGTTATACGCCAACT
TTGAAAACAACTTTGAAAAAGCTGTTTTCTGGTATTTAAGGTTTTAGAATGCAAGGAACAGTGAATTGGA
GTTCGTCTTGTTATAATTAGCTTCTTGGGGTATCTTTAAATACTGTAGAAAAGAGGAAGGAAATAATAAA
TGGCTAAAATGAGAATATCACCGGAATTGAAAAAACTGATCGAAAAATACCGCTGCGTAAAAGATACGGA
AGGAATGTCTCCTGCTAAGGTATATAAGCTGGTGGGAGAAAATGAAAACCTATATTTAAAAATGACGGAC
AGCCGGTATAAAGGGACCACCTATGATGTGGAACGGGAAAAGGACATGATGCTATGGCTGGAAGGAAAGC
TGCCTGTTCCAAAGGTCCTGCACTTTGAACGGCATGATGGCTGGAGCAATCTGCTCATGAGTGAGGCCGA
TGGCGTCCTTTGCTCGGAAGAGTATGAAGATGAACAAAGCCCTGAAAAGATTATCGAGCTGTATGCGGAG
TGCATCAGGCTCTTTCACTCCATCGACATATCGGATTGTCCCTATACGAATAGCTTAGACAGCCGCTTAG
CCGAATTGGATTACTTACTGAATAACGATCTGGCCGATGTGGATTGCGAAAACTGGGAAGAAGACACTCC
ATTTAAAGATCCGCGCGAGCTGTATGATTTTTTAAAGACGGAAAAGCCCGAAGAGGAACTTGTCTTTTCC
CACGGCGACCTGGGAGACAGCAACATCTTTGTGAAAGATGGCAAAGTAAGTGGCTTTATTGATCTTGGGA
GAAGCGGCAGGGCGGACAAGTGGTATGACATTGCCTTCTGCGTCCGGTCGATCAGGGAGGATATCGGGGA
AGAACAGTATGTCGAGCTATTTTTTGACTTACTGGGGATCAAGCCTGATTGGGAGAAAATAAAATATTAT
ATTTTACTGGATGAATTGTTTTAGTACCTAGAATGCATGACCAAAATCCCTTAACGTGAGTTTTCGTTCC
ACTGAGCGTCAGACCCCGTAGAAAAGATCAAAGGATCTTCTTGAGATCCTTTTTTTCTGCGCGTAATCTG
CTGCTTGCAAACAAAAAAACCACCGCTACCAGCGGTGGTTTGTTTGCCGGATCAAGAGCTACCAACTCTT
TTTCCGAAGGTAACTGGCTTCAGCAGAGCGCAGATACCAAATACTGTCCTTCTAGTGTAGCCGTAGTTAG
GCCACCACTTCAAGAACTCTGTAGCACCGCCTACATACCTCGCTCTGCTAATCCTGTTACCAGTGGCTGC
TGCCAGTGGCGATAAGTCGTGTCTTACCGGGTTGGACTCAAGACGATAGTTACCGGATAAGGCGCAGCGG
TCGGGCTGAACGGGGGGTTCGTGCACACAGCCCAGCTTGGAGCGAACGACCTACACCGAACTGAGATACC
TACAGCGTGAGCTATGAGAAAGCGCCACGCTTCCCGAAGGGAGAAAGGCGGACAGGTATCCGGTAAGCGG
CAGGGTCGGAACAGGAGAGCGCACGAGGGAGCTTCCAGGGGGAAACGCCTGGTATCTTTATAGTCCTGTC
GGGTTTCGCCACCTCTGACTTGAGCGTCGATTTTTGTGATGCTCGTCAGGGGGGCGGAGCCTATGGAAAA
ACGCCAGCAACGCGGCCTTTTTACGGTTCCTGGCCTTTTGCTGGCCTTTTGCTCACATGTTCTTTCCTGC
GTTATCCCCTGATTCTGTGGATAACCGTATTACCGCCTTTGAGTGAGCTGATACCGCTCGCCGCAGCCGA
ACGACCGAGCGCAGCGAGTCAGTGAGCGAGGAAGCGGAAGAGCGCCTGATGCGGTATTTTCTCCTTACGC
ATCTGTGCGGTATTTCACACCGCATATGGTGCACTCTCAGTACAATCTGCTCTGATGCCGCATAGTTAAG
CCAGTATACACTCCGCTATCGCTACGTGACTGGGTCATGGCTGCGCCCCGACACCCGCCAACACCCGCTG
ACGCGCCCTGACGGGCTTGTCTGCTCCCGGCATCCGCTTACAGACAAGCTGTGACCGTCTCCGGGAGCTG
CATGTGTCAGAGGTTTTCACCGTCATCACCGAAACGCGCGAGGCAGGGTGCCTTGATGTGGGCGCCGGCG
GTCGAGTGGCGACGGCGCGGCTTGTCCGCGCCCTGGTAGATTGCCTGGCCGTAGGCCAGCCATTTTTGAG
CGGCCAGCGGCCGCGATAGGCCGACGCGAAGCGGCGGGGCGTAGGGAGCGCAGCGACCGAAGGGTAGGCG
CTTTTTGCAGCTCTTCGGCTGTGCGCTGGCCAGACAGTTATGCACAGGCCAGGCGGGTTTTAAGAGTTTT
AATAAGTTTTAAAGAGTTTTAGGCGGAAAAATCGCCTTTTTTCTCTTTTATATCAGTCACTTACATGTGT
GACCGGTTCCCAATGTACGGCTTTGGGTTCCCAATGTACGGGTTCCGGTTCCCAATGTACGGCTTTGGGT
TCCCAATGTACGTGCTATCCACAGGAAAGAGACCTTTTCGACCTTTTTCCCCTGCTAGGGCAATTTGCCC
TAGCATCTGCTCCGTACATTAGGAACCGGCGGATGCTTCGCCCTCGATCAGGTTGCGGTAGCGCATGACT
AGGATCGGGCCAGCCTGCCCCGCCTCCTCCTTCAAATCGTACTCCGGCAGGTCATTTGACCCGATCAGCT
TGCGCACGGTGAAACAGAACTTCTTGAACTCTCCGGCGCTGCCACTGCGTTCGTAGATCGTCTTGAACAA
CCATCTGGCTTCTGCCTTGCCTGCGGCGCGGCGTGCCAGGCGGTAGAGAAAACGGCCGATGCCGGGATCG
ATCAAAAAGTAATCGGGGTGAACCGTCAGCACGTCCGGGTTCTTGCCTTCTGTGATCTCGCGGTACATCC
AATCAGCTAGCTCGATCTCGATGTACTCCGGCCGCCCGGTTTCGCTCTTTACGATCTTGTAGCGGCTAAT
CAAGGCTTCACCCTCGGATACCGTCACCAGGCGGCCGTTCTTGGCCTTCTTCGTACGCTGCATGGCAACG
TGCGTGGTGTTTAACCGAATGCAGGTTTCTACCAGGTCGTCTTTCTGCTTTCCGCCATCGGCTCGCCGGC
AGAACTTGAGTACGTCCGCAACGTGTGGACGGAACACGCGGCCGGGCTTGTCTCCCTTCCCTTCCCGGTA
TCGGTTCATGGATTCGGTTAGATGGGAAACCGCCATCAGTACCAGGTCGTAATCCCACACACTGGCCATG
CCGGCCGGCCCTGCGGAAACCTCTACGTGCCCGTCTGGAAGCTCGTAGCGGATCACCTCGCCAGCTCGTC
GGTCACGCTTCGACAGACGGAAAACGGCCACGTCCATGATGCTGCGACTATCGCGGGTGCCCACGTCATA
GAGCATCGGAACGAAAAAATCTGGTTGCTCGTCGCCCTTGGGCGGCTTCCTAATCGACGGCGCACCGGCT
GCCGGCGGTTGCCGGGATTCTTTGCGGATTCGATCAGCGGCCGCTTGCCACGATTCACCGGGGCGTGCTT
CTGCCTCGATGCGTTGCCGCTGGGCGGCCTGCGCGGCCTTCAACTTCTCCACCAGGTCATCACCCAGCGC
CGCGCCGATTTGTACCGGGCCGGATGGTTTGCGACCGCTCACGCCGATTCCTCGGGCTTGGGGGTTCCAG
TGCCATTGCAGGGCCGGCAGGCAACCCAGCCGCTTACGCCTGGCCAACCGCCCGTTCCTCCACACATGGG
GCATTCCACGGCGTCGGTGCCTGGTTGTTCTTGATTTTCCATGCCGCCTCCTTTAGCCGCTAAAATTCAT
CTACTCATTTATTCATTTGCTCATTTACTCTGGTAGCTGCGCGATGTATTCAGATAGCAGCTCGGTAATG
GTCTTGCCTTGGCGTACCGCGTACATCTTCAGCTTGGTGTGATCCTCCGCCGGCAACTGAAAGTTGACCC
GCTTCATGGCTGGCGTGTCTGCCAGGCTGGCCAACGTTGCAGCCTTGCTGCTGCGTGCGCTCGGACGGCC
GGCACTTAGCGTGTTTGTGCTTTTGCTCATTTTCTCTTTACCTCATTAACTCAAATGAGTTTTGATTTAA
TTTCAGCGGCCAGCGCCTGGACCTCGCGGGCAGCGTCGCCCTCGGGTTCTGATTCAAGAACGGTTGTGCC
GGCGGCGGCAGTGCCTGGGTAGCTCACGCGCTGCGTGATACGGGACTCAAGAATGGGCAGCTCGTACCCG
GCCAGCGCCTCGGCAACCTCACCGCCGATGCGCGTGCCTTTGATCGCCCGCGACACGACAAAGGCCGCTT
GTAGCCTTCCATCCGTGACCTCAATGCGCTGCTTAACCAGCTCCACCAGGTCGGCGGTGGCCCATATGTC
GTAAGGGCTTGGCTGCACCGGAATCAGCACGAAGTCGGCTGCCTTGATCGCGGACACAGCCAAGTCCGCC
GCCTGGGGCGCTCCGTCGATCACTACGAAGTCGCGCCGGCCGATGGCCTTCACGTCGCGGTCAATCGTCG
GGCGGTCGATGCCGACAACGGTTAGCGGTTGATCTTCCCGCACGGCCGCCCAATCGCGGGCACTGCCCTG
GGGATCGGAATCGACTAACAGAACATCGGCCCCGGCGAGTTGCAGGGCGCGGGCTAGATGGGTTGCGATG
GTCGTCTTGCCTGACCCGCCTTTCTGGTTAAGTACAGCGATAACCTTCATGCGTTCCCCTTGCGTATTTG
TTTATTTACTCATCGCATCATATACGCAGCGACCGCATGACGCAAGCTGTTTTACTCAAATACACATCAC
CTTTTTAGACGGCGGCGCTCGGTTTCTTCAGCGGCCAAGCTGGCCGGCCAGGCCGCCAGCTTGGCATCAG
ACAAACCGGCCAGGATTTCATGCAGCCGCACGGTTGAGACGTGCGCGGGCGGCTCGAACACGTACCCGGC
CGCGATCATCTCCGCCTCGATCTCTTCGGTAATGAAAAACGGTTCGTCCTGGCCGTCCTGGTGCGGTTTC
ATGCTTGTTCCTCTTGGCGTTCATTCTCGGCGGCCGCCAGGGCGTCGGCCTCGGTCAATGCGTCCTCACG
GAAGGCACCGCGCCGCCTGGCCTCGGTGGGCGTCACTTCCTCGCTGCGCTCAAGTGCGCGGTACAGGGTC
GAGCGATGCACGCCAAGCAGTGCAGCCGCCTCTTTCACGGTGCGGCCTTCCTGGTCGATCAGCTCGCGGG
CGTGCGCGATCTGTGCCGGGGTGAGGGTAGGGCGGGGGCCAAACTTCACGCCTCGGGCCTTGGCGGCCTC
GCGCCCGCTCCGGGTGCGGTCGATGATTAGGGAACGCTCGAACTCGGCAATGCCGGCGAACACGGTCAAC
ACCATGCGGCCGGCCGGCGTGGTGGTGTCGGCCCACGGCTCTGCCAGGCTACGCAGGCCCGCGCCGGCCT
CCTGGATGCGCTCGGCAATGTCCAGTAGGTCGCGGGTGCTGCGGGCCAGGCGGTCTAGCCTGGTCACTGT
CACAACGTCGCCAGGGCGTAGGTGGTCAAGCATCCTGGCCAGCTCCGGGCGGTCGCGCCTGGTGCCGGTG
ATCTTCTCGGAAAACAGCTTGGTGCAGCCGGCCGCGTGCAGTTCGGCCCGTTGGTTGGTCAAGTCCTGGT
CGTCGGTGCTGACGCGGGCATAGCCCAGCAGGCCAGCGGCGGCGCTCTTGTTCATGGCGTAATGTCTCCG
GTTCTAGTCGCAAGTATTCTACTTTATGCGACTAAAACACGCGACAAGAAAACGCCAGGAAAAGGGCAGG
GCGGCAGCCTGTCGCGTAACTTAGGACTTGTGCGACATGTCGTTTTCAGAAGACGGCTGCACTGAACGTC
AGAAGCCGACTGCACTATAGCAGCGGAGGGGTTGGATCAAAGTACTTTGATCCCGAGGGGAACCCTGTGG
TTGGCATGCACATACAAATGGACGAACGGATAAACCTTTTCACGCCCTTTTAAATATCCGATTATTCTAA
TAAACGCTCTTTTCTCTTAGGTTTACCCGCCAATATATCCTGTCAAACACTGATAGTTTAAACTGAAGGC
GGGAAACGACAATCTGATCCAAGCTCAAGCTGCTCTAGCATTCGCCATTCAGGCTGCGCAACTGTTGGGA
AGGGCGATCGGTGCGGGCCTCTTCGCTATTACGCCAGCTGGCGAAAGGGGGATGTGCTGCAAGGCGATTA
AGTTGGGTAACGCCAGGGTTTTCCCAGTCACGACGTTGTAAAACGACGGCCAGTGCC
